Addgene plasmid #244773: CL20_mEGFP_Vidr_006
Purpose: Express mEGFP-tagged intrinsically disordered protein (IDR), Vidr_006, derived from human protein ZN852
Depositing lab: Richard Kriwacki. Depositing organization: St. Jude Children's Research Hospital. Publication: Proteome-wide computational analyses reveal links between protein condensate formation and RNA biology. Maiti S, Tripathi S, Baggett DW, Phillips AH, Park CG, Wang J, Wahiduzzaman, Freyaldenhoven WT, Kinger S, Pioso BJ, Bollinger JC, Somjee R, Lang B, Babu MM, Kriwacki RW. Sci Adv. 2025 Dec 5;11(49):eady1420. doi: 10.1126/sciadv.ady1420. Epub 2025 Dec 3. PubMed 41337585.
Backbone
  Vector backbone: CL20
  Vector type: Mammalian Expression
Growth in bacteria
  Bacterial resistance: Ampicillin, 100 μg/mL
  Growth temperature: 37°C
  Growth strain: NEB Stable
  Copy number: High Copy
Gene/Insert
  Gene/Insert name: Vidr_006
  Species: H. sapiens (human)
  Mutation: Unmutated
  Tag / fusion protein: monomeric EGFP (N terminal on insert)
  Cloning method: Restriction Enzyme; 5′ cloning site Unknown (unknown if destroyed)
Terms and licenses: Academic/Nonprofit Terms; Industry Terms: Not Available to Industry
Depositor comments: ZN852_37_153
How to cite: CL20_mEGFP_Vidr_006 was a gift from Richard Kriwacki (Addgene plasmid # 244773 ; http://n2t.net/addgene:244773 ; RRID:Addgene_244773)
