[The description below was written by a language model from this plasmid's Addgene catalogue record and pLannotate feature annotations shown in this document.]
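Description:
CL20_mEGFP_Vidr_006 is a 7.4 kb mammalian expression plasmid built on the CL20 backbone. The catalogue lists it simply as a mammalian expression vector, but the feature table shows the architecture of a self-inactivating HIV-1 lentiviral transfer vector. It is propagated in E. coli through a high-copy ColE1/pUC-type origin and selected with ampicillin via the β-lactamase gene. The recommended recombination-reduced host strain is consistent with the presence of repeated LTR sequences. Small lacI, lac promoter/operator and SV40 origin/poly(A) remnants in the backbone appear to be cloning-vector leftovers rather than functional parts of the payload.

The viral cassette begins with a CMV enhancer fused to a truncated 5' LTR, an arrangement that typically drives Tat-independent transcription of the vector genome. This is followed by the Ψ packaging signal with a partial gag sequence, the cPPT/CTS element, the Rev response element for nuclear export of the unspliced RNA, and a ΔU3 3' LTR followed by a rabbit β-globin polyadenylation signal. Between the RRE and the 3' LTR sits an internal CMV enhancer/promoter driving monomeric EGFP fused to the N-terminus of Vidr_006. This insert is an unmutated intrinsically disordered region from the human zinc-finger protein ZNF852 (ZN852), and the depositor comment suggests it spans residues 37 to 153. No mammalian selection marker is annotated, so fluorescence serves as the readout of expression.

The construct is intended to express the fluorescently tagged IDR in mammalian cells. Given the associated study on condensate formation and RNA biology, it is suited to imaging the fragment's localization and condensate-forming behaviour, whether delivered by transfection or potentially by lentiviral transduction.
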