Features (pLannotate 1.2.2; 29 found; start..end, strand, type, name):
      1..589     +  rep_origin     ori: high-copy-number ColE1/pMB1/pBR322/pUC origin of replication
    772..826     +  CDS            lacI (fragment): lac repressor; lacI; The lac repressor binds to the lac operator to inhibit transcription in E. coli. This inhibition can be relieved by adding lactose or isopropyl-β-D-thiogalactopyranoside (IPTG).
    828..962     -  polyA_signal   SV40 poly(A) signal: SV40 polyadenylation signal
    982..1117    -  rep_origin     SV40 ori: SV40 origin of replication
   1141..1163    -  promoter       SV40 promoter (fragment): SV40 enhancer and early promoter
   1170..1209    +  CDS            lacI (fragment): lac repressor; lacI; The lac repressor binds to the lac operator to inhibit transcription in E. coli. This inhibition can be relieved by adding lactose or isopropyl-β-D-thiogalactopyranoside (IPTG).
   1222..1243    +  protein_bind   CAP binding site: CAP binding activates transcription in the presence of cAMP. E. coli catabolite activator protein
   1258..1288    +  promoter       lac promoter: promoter for the E. coli lac operon
   1296..1312    +  protein_bind   lac operator: The lac repressor binds to the lac operator to inhibit transcription in E. coli. This inhibition can be relieved by adding lactose or isopropyl-β-D-thiogalactopyranoside (IPTG). lac repressor encoded by lacI
   1697..1752    -  polyA_signal   β-globin poly(A) signal: rabbit β-globin polyadenylation signal (Gil and Proudfoot, 1987)
   1838..1973    -  LTR            3' LTR (ΔU3) (fragment): self-inactivating 3' long terminal repeat (LTR) from HIV-1
   1975..2043    -  CDS            nef (fragment): NEF_HV1Z2 - Experimental evidence at protein level: Swiss-Prot protein existence level 1. Extracellular Nef protein targets CD4(+) T-lymphocytes for apoptosis by interacting with CXCR4 surface receptors. From Human immunodeficiency virus type 1 group M subtype D (isolate Z2/CDC-Z34) (HIV-1).
   2069..2419    -  CDS            ZNF852 (fragment): ZN852_HUMAN - Experimental evidence at protein level: Swiss-Prot protein existence level 1. May be involved in transcriptional regulation. From Homo sapiens (Human).
   2462..3178    -  CDS            mEGFP: mEGFP is a basic (constitutively fluorescent) green fluorescent protein published in 2002, derived from Aequorea victoria. It has moderate acid sensitivity.
   3192..3229    -  misc_feature   MCS (fragment): multiple cloning site
   3228..3244    -  promoter       tight TRE promoter (fragment): Tet-responsive promoter PTight, consisting of seven tet operator sequences followed by the minimal CMV promoter
   3260..3463    -  promoter       CMV promoter: human cytomegalovirus (CMV) immediate early promoter
   3464..3767    -  enhancer       CMV enhancer: human cytomegalovirus immediate early enhancer
   3835..3851    -  misc_feature   MCS (fragment): multiple cloning site
   3851..3876    -  CDS            Rev (fragment): human immunodeficiency virus 1 (HIV-1) Rev protein; rev; enhances nuclear export of unspliced and incompletely spliced viral mRNAs
   4253..4486    -  misc_feature   RRE: The Rev response element (RRE) of HIV-1 allows for Rev-dependent mRNA export from the nucleus to the cytoplasm.
   4620..4703    -  CDS            vif (fragment): VIF_HV1BR - Experimental evidence at protein level: Swiss-Prot protein existence level 1. Counteracts the innate antiviral activity of host APOBEC3F and APOBEC3G. Forms a complex with host APOBEC3F and APOBEC3G thus preventing the entry of these lethally hypermutating enzymes into progeny virions. Recruits an active E3 ubiquitin ligase complex composed of elongin BC, CUL5, and RBX2 to induce polyubiquitination of APOBEC3G and APOBEC3F. In turn, they are directed to the 26S proteasome for degradation. Vif interaction with APOBEC3G also blocks its cytidine deaminase activity in a proteasome-inde
   4846..4963    -  misc_feature   cPPT/CTS: central polypurine tract and central termination sequence of HIV-1
   5112..5471    -  CDS            HIV-1 gag (fragment): gag protein from human immunodeficiency virus 1; gag
   5455..5580    -  misc_feature   HIV-1 Ψ: packaging signal of human immunodeficiency virus type 1
   5627..5884    -  LTR            5' LTR (truncated): truncated 5' long terminal repeat (LTR) from HIV-1
   5886..6265    -  enhancer       CMV enhancer: human cytomegalovirus immediate early enhancer
   6296..6400    +  promoter       AmpR promoter: bla
   6401..7261    +  CDS            AmpR: β-lactamase; bla; confers resistance to ampicillin, carbenicillin, and related antibiotics
>Addgene plasmid #244773 | CL20_mEGFP_Vidr_006 | addgene full sequence | sequence record 488236 | Addgene NGS Result
TTGAGATCCTTTTTTTCTGCGCGTAATCTGCTGCTTGCAAACAAAAAAACCACCGCTACCAGCGGTGGTT
TGTTTGCCGGATCAAGAGCTACCAACTCTTTTTCCGAAGGTAACTGGCTTCAGCAGAGCGCAGATACCAA
ATACTGTTCTTCTAGTGTAGCCGTAGTTAGGCCACCACTTCAAGAACTCTGTAGCACCGCCTACATACCT
CGCTCTGCTAATCCTGTTACCAGTGGCTGCTGCCAGTGGCGATAAGTCGTGTCTTACCGGGTTGGACTCA
AGACGATAGTTACCGGATAAGGCGCAGCGGTCGGGCTGAACGGGGGGTTCGTGCACACAGCCCAGCTTGG
AGCGAACGACCTACACCGAACTGAGATACCTACAGCGTGAGCTATGAGAAAGCGCCACGCTTCCCGAAGG
GAGAAAGGCGGACAGGTATCCGGTAAGCGGCAGGGTCGGAACAGGAGAGCGCACGAGGGAGCTTCCAGGG
GGAAACGCCTGGTATCTTTATAGTCCTGTCGGGTTTCGCCACCTCTGACTTGAGCGTCGATTTTTGTGAT
GCTCGTCAGGGGGGCGGAGCCTATGGAAAAACGCCAGCAACGCGGCCTTTTTACGGTTCCTGGCCTTTTG
CTGGCCTTTTGCTCACATGTTCTTTCCTGCGTTATCCCCTGATTCTGTGGATAACCGTATTACCGCCTTT
GAGTGAGCTGATACCGCTCGCCGCAGCCGAACGACCGAGCGCAGCGAGTCAGTGAGCGAGGAAGCGGAAG
AGCGCCCAATACGCAAACCGCCTCTCCCCGCGCGTTGGCCGATTCATTAATGCAGCGGATCCAGACATGA
TAAGATACATTGATGAGTTTGGACAAACCACAACTAGAATGCAGTGAAAAAAATGCTTTATTTGTGAAAT
TTGTGATGCTATTGCTTTATTTGTAACCATTATAAGCTGCAATAAACAAGTTAGCTTTTTGCAAAAGCCT
AGGCCTCCAAAAAAGCCTCCTCACTACTTCTGGAATAGCTCAGAGGCCGAGGCGGCCTCGGCCTCTGCAT
AAATAAAAAAAATTAGTCAGCCATGGGGCGGAGAATGGGCGGAACTGGGCGGAGTTAGGGGCGGGATGGG
CGGAGTTAGGGGCGGGACTATGGTTGCTGACTAATTGAGATGCGGATCCGCTGGCACGACAGGTTTCCCG
ACTGGAAAGCGGGCAGTGAGCGCAACGCAATTAATGTGAGTTAGCTCACTCATTAGGCACCCCAGGCTTT
ACACTTTATGCTTCCGGCTCGTATGTTGTGTGGAATTGTGAGCGGATAACAATTTCACACAGGAAACAGC
TATGACCATGATTACGCCAAGCTTGGGCTGCAGGTCGAGGGATCTCCATAAGAGAAGAGGGACAGCTATG
ACTGGGAGTAGTCAGGAGAGGAGGAAAAATCTGGCTAGTAAAACATGTAAGGAAAATTTTAGGGATGTTA
AAGAAAAAAATAACACAAAACAAAATATAAAAAAAATCTAACCTCAAGTCAAGGCTTTTCTATGGAATAA
GGAATGGACAGCAGGGGGCTGTTTCATATACTGATGACCTCTTTATAGCCAACCTTTGTTCATGGCAGCC
AGCATATGGGCATATGTTGCCAAACTCTAAACCAAATACTCATTCTGATGTTTTAAATGATTTGCCCTCC
CATATGTCCTTCCGAGTGAGAGACACAAAAAATTCCAACACACTATTGCAATGAAAATAAATTTCCTTTA
TTAGCCAGAAGTCAGATGCTCAAGGGGCTTCATGATGTCCCCATAATTTTTGGCAGAGGGAAAAAGATCT
GCTAGCTCGAGCAGCTGAAGCTTTATTGAGGCTTAAGCAGTGGGTTCCCTAGTTAGCCAGAGAGCTCCCA
GGCTCAGATCTGGTCTAACCAGAGAGACCCAGTACAGGCAAAAAGCAGATCTTGTCTTCTTTGGGAGTGA
ATTAGCCCTTCCAGTCCCCCCTTTTCTTTTAAAAAGTGGCTAAGATCTACAGCTGCCTTGTAAGTCATTG
GTCTTAAAGGTACCGTAATCTTATCTAGAACCGGTTCATAACACTCCCTCGTGCTCCACCGGACTGGATG
ATAATGGCGGGTGCTCCTCGACTTCTTTATATTCTTCATAGCGATCTTTTGTCGACTTCTTCTTGTCTTC
ATCAATGATCTCCAAGAAGTCAGACTCTAAGCGCGAACCTTCTTCATTAGAGGGTTGTCCTTCTAATTCC
TTAAAAGTATCCTCACACACATCTCCAGTTTCAGTCCCTCCTGGGACTACCCCGAACAACCCTCCAGATG
TCGAATTGCTGCTCTCCGATCCTTTGAAAATTTCCTGTTTAGGTGTTAATTCGCTAGATTCCATCATGTT
GCGCCCCAAGGAGGCCATGCTGCGGTCATTCTCCAACATCCGGGAAGCGGCCGCACTTCCCCCGGAGCCT
CCGCTTCCGCCCTTGTACAGCTCGTCCATGCCGAGAGTGATCCCGGCGGCGGTCACGAACTCCAGCAGGA
CCATGTGATCGCGCTTCTCGTTGGGGTCTTTGCTCAGCTTGGACTGGGTGCTCAGGTAGTGGTTGTCGGG
CAGCAGCACGGGGCCGTCGCCGATGGGGGTGTTCTGCTGGTAGTGGTCGGCGAGCTGCACGCTGCCGTCC
TCGATGTTGTGGCGGATCTTGAAGTTCACCTTGATGCCGTTCTTCTGCTTGTCGGCCATGATATAGACGT
TGTGGCTGTTGTAGTTGTACTCCAGCTTGTGCCCCAGGATGTTGCCGTCCTCCTTGAAGTCGATGCCCTT
CAGCTCGATGCGGTTCACCAGGGTGTCGCCCTCGAACTTCACCTCGGCGCGGGTCTTGTAGTTGCCGTCG
TCCTTGAAGAAGATGGTGCGCTCCTGGACGTAGCCTTCGGGCATGGCGGACTTGAAGAAGTCGTGCTGCT
TCATGTGGTCGGGGTAGCGGCTGAAGCACTGCACGCCGTAGGTCAGGGTGGTCACGAGGGTGGGCCAGGG
CACGGGCAGCTTGCCGGTGGTGCAGATGAACTTCAGGGTCAGCTTGCCGTAGGTGGCATCGCCCTCGCCC
TCGCCGGACACGCTGAACTTGTGGCCGTTTACGTCGCCGTCCAGCTCGACCAGGATGGGCACCACCCCGG
TGAACAGCTCCTCGCCCTTGCTCACCATGGTGGCGACCGGTGGATCCCGGGCCCGCGGTACCGTCGACTG
CAGAATTCGGTTCACTAAACGAGCCCGGTTCACTAAACGAGCTCTGCTTATATAGACCTCCCACCGTACA
CGCCTACCGCCCATTTGCGTCAATGGGGCGGAGTTGTTACGACATTTTGGAAAGTCCCGTTGATTTTGGT
GCCAAAACAAACTCCCATTGACGTCAATGGGGTGGAGACTTGGAAATCCCCGTGAGTCAAACCGCTATCC
ACGCCCATTGATGTACTGCCAAAACCGCATCACCATGGTAATAGCGATGACTAATACGTAGATGTACTGC
CAAGTAGGAAAGTCCCATAAGGTCATGTACTGGGCATAATGCCAGGCGGGCCATTTACCGTCATTGACGT
CAATAGGGGGCGTACTTGGCATATGATACACTTGATGTACTGCCAAGTGGGCAGTTTACCGTAAATACTC
CACCCATTGACGTCAATGGAAAGTCCCTATTGGCGTTACTATGGGAACATACGTCATTATTGACGTCAAT
GGGCGGGGGTCGTTGGGCGGTCAGCCAGGCGGGCCATTTACCGTAAGTTATGTAACGCGGAACTCCATAT
ATGGGCTATGAACTAATGACCCCGTAATTGATTACTATTAATAACTAGCACGCGTTCGAAGCTTGAGCTC
GGTCCCCTCGGGGTTGGGAGGTGGGTCTGAAACGATAATGGTGAATATCCCTGCCTAACTCTATTCACTA
TAGAAAGTACAGCAAAAACTATTCTTAAACCTACCAAGCCTCCTACTATCATTATGAATAATTTTATATA
CCACAGCCAATTTGTTATGTTAAACCAATTCCACAAACTTGCCCATTTATCTAATTCCAATAATTCTTGT
TCATTCTTTTCTTGCTGGTTTTGCGATTCTTCAATTAAGGAGTGTATTAAGCTTGTGTAATTGTTAATTT
CTCTGTCCCACTCCATCCAGGTCGTGTGATTCCAAATCTGTTCCAGAGATTTATTACTCCAACTAGCATT
CCAAGGCACAGCAGTGGTGCAAATGAGTTTTCCAGAGCAACCCCAAATCCCCAGGAGCTGTTGATCCTTT
AGGTATCTTTCCACAGCCAGGATTCTTGCCTGGAGCTGCTTGATGCCCCAGACTGTGAGTTGCAACAGAT
GCTGTTGCGCCTCAATAGCCCTCAGCAAATTGTTCTGCTGCTGCACTATACCAGACAATAATTGTCTGGC
CTGTACCGTCAGCGTCATTGACGCTGCGCCCATAGTGCTTCCTGCTGCTCCCAAGAACCCAAGGAACAAA
GCTCCTATTCCCACTGCTCTTTTTTCTCTCTGCACCACTCTTCTCTTTGCCTTGGTGGGTGCTACTCCTA
ATGGTTCAATTTTTACTACTTTATATTTATATAATTCACTTCTCCAATTGTCCCTCATATCTCCTCCTTA
TGGTGTTTTACTAAACTTTTCCATGTTCTAATCCTCATCCTGTCTACTTGCCACACAATCATCACCTGCC
ATCTGTTTTCCATAATCCCTAATGATCTTTGCTTTTCTTCTTGGCACTACTTTTATGTCACTATTATCTT
GTATTACTACTGCCCCTTCACCTTTCCAGAGGAGCTTTGCTGGTCCTTTCCAAAGTGGATTTCTGCTGTC
CCTGTAATAAACCCGAAAATTTTGAATTTTTGTAATTTGTTTTTGTAATTCTTTAGTTTGTATGTCTGTT
GCTATTATGTCTACTATTCTTTCCCCTGCACTGTACCCCCCAATCCCCCCTTTTCTTTTAAAATTGTGGA
TGAATACTGCCATTTGTACTGCTGTCTTAAGATGTTCAGCCTGATCTCTTACCTGTCCTATAATTTTCTT
TAATTCTTTATTCATAGATTCTACTACTCCTTGACTTTGGGGATTGTAGGGAATTTCCAGGTCTGAAGAT
CCTGCTGCTTGCTGTGCTTTTTTCTTACTTTTGTTTTGCTCTTCCTCTATCTTGTCTAAAGCTTCCTTGG
TGTCTTTTATCTCTATCCTTTGATGCACACAATAGAGGGTTGCTACTGTATTATATAATGATCTAAGTTC
TTCTGATCCTGTCTGAAGGGATGGTTGTAGCTGTCCCAGTATTTGTCTACAGCCTTCTGATGTTTCTAAC
AGGCCAGTATTAACTGCGAATCGTTCTAGCTCCCTGCTTGCCCATACTATATGTTTTAATTTATATTTTT
TCTTTCCCCCTGGCCTTAACCGAATTTTTTCCCATCGCGATCTAATTCTCCCCCGCTTAATACTGACGCT
CTCGCACCCATCTCTCTCCTTCTAGCCTCCGCTAGTCAAAATTTTTGGCGTACTCACCAGTCGCCGCCCC
TCGCCTCTTGCCGTGCGCGCTTCAGCAAGCCGAGTCCTGCGTCGAGAGAGCTCCTCTGGTTTCCCTTTCG
CTTTCAAGTCCCTGTTCGGGCGCCACTGCTAGAGATTTTCCACACTGACTAAAAGGGTCTGAGGGATCTC
TAGTTACCAGAGTCACACAACAGACGGGCACACACTACTTGAAGCACTCAAGGCAAGCTTTATTGAGGCT
TAAGCAGTGGGTTCCCTAGTTAGCCAGAGAGCTCCCAGGCTCAGATCTGGTCTAACCAGAGAGACCCAGT
ACAGGCAAAAAGCAGCTGCTTATATGCAGGATCTGAGGGCTCGCCACTCCCCAGTCCCGCCCAGGCCACG
CCTCCCATGGTAATAGCGATGACTAATACGTAGATGTACTGCCAAGTAGGAAAGTCCCATAAGGTCATGT
ACTGGGCATAATGCCAGGCGGGCCATTTACCGTCATTGACGTCAATAGGGGGCGTACTTGGCATATGATA
CACTTGATGTACTGCCAAGTGGGCAGTTTACCGTAAATACTCCACCCATTGACGTCAATGGAAAGTCCCT
ATTGGCGTTACTATGGGAACATACGTCATTATTGACGTCAATGGGCGGGGGTCGTTGGGCGGTCAGCCAG
GCGGGCCATTTACCGTAAGTTATGTAACGCGGAACTCCATATATGGGCTATGAACTAATGACCCCGTAAT
TGATTACTATTAATAACTAGTCAATAATCAATGTCGACCCAGGTGGCACTTTTCGGGGAAATGTGCGCGG
AACCCCTATTTGTTTATTTTTCTAAATACATTCAAATATGTATCCGCTCATGAGACAATAACCCTGATAA
ATGCTTCAATAATATTGAAAAAGGAAGAGTATGAGTATTCAACATTTCCGTGTCGCCCTTATTCCCTTTT
TTGCGGCATTTTGCCTTCCTGTTTTTGCTCACCCAGAAACGCTGGTGAAAGTAAAAGATGCTGAAGATCA
GTTGGGTGCACGAGTGGGTTACATCGAACTGGATCTCAACAGCGGTAAGATCCTTGAGAGTTTTCGCCCC
GAAGAACGTTTTCCAATGATGAGCACTTTTAAAGTTCTGCTATGTGGCGCGGTATTATCCCGTATTGACG
CCGGGCAAGAGCAACTCGGTCGCCGCATACACTATTCTCAGAATGACTTGGTTGAGTACTCACCAGTCAC
AGAAAAGCATCTTACGGATGGCATGACAGTAAGAGAATTATGCAGTGCTGCCATAACCATGAGTGATAAC
ACTGCGGCCAACTTACTTCTGACAACGATCGGAGGACCGAAGGAGCTAACCGCTTTTTTGCACAACATGG
GGGATCATGTAACTCGCCTTGATCGTTGGGAACCGGAGCTGAATGAAGCCATACCAAACGACGAGCGTGA
CACCACGATGCCTGTAGCAATGGCAACAACGTTGCGCAAACTATTAACTGGCGAACTACTTACTCTAGCT
TCCCGGCAACAATTAATAGACTGGATGGAGGCGGATAAAGTTGCAGGACCACTTCTGCGCTCGGCCCTTC
CGGCTGGCTGGTTTATTGCTGATAAATCTGGAGCCGGTGAGCGTGGGTCTCGCGGTATCATTGCAGCACT
GGGGCCAGATGGTAAGCCCTCCCGTATCGTAGTTATCTACACGACGGGGAGTCAGGCAACTATGGATGAA
CGAAATAGACAGATCGCTGAGATAGGTGCCTCACTGATTAAGCATTGGTAACTGTCAGACCAAGTTTACT
CATATATACTTTAGATTGATTTAAAACTTCATTTTTAATTTAAAAGGATCTAGGTGAAGATCCTTTTTGA
TAATCTCATGACCAAAATCCCTTAACGTGAGTTTTCGTTCCACTGAGCGTCAGACCCCGTAGAAAAGATC
AAAGGATCTTC
